Addgene plasmid #44800: pFSBC36
Depositing lab: Christopher Marx. Depositing organization: Harvard University. Publication: FREQ-Seq: a rapid, cost-effective, sequencing-based method to determine allele frequencies directly from mixed populations. Chubiz LM, Lee MC, Delaney NF, Marx CJ. PLoS One. 2012;7(10):e47959. doi: 10.1371/journal.pone.0047959. Epub 2012 Oct 31. PubMed 23118913.
Backbone
  Vector backbone: pUC19
Growth in bacteria
  Bacterial resistance: Ampicillin, 100 μg/mL
  Growth temperature: 37°C
  Growth strain: DH10B
  Copy number: High Copy
Gene/Insert
  Gene/Insert name: FREQ-Seq Barcode: GGGACG
  Species: Synthetic
  Cloning method: Unknown
  Sequencing primers: 5′ pBR322ori-F
Terms and licenses: Academic/Nonprofit Terms; Industry Terms: Not Available to Industry
Depositor comments: These plasmids are used to generate bridging primers with Illumina-compatible barcodes for allele frequency sequencing (FREQ-Seq). Similar to RNA-Seq, the FREQ-Seq method can rapidly determine allele frequencies directly from mixed populations with minimal library preparation.
How to cite: pFSBC36 was a gift from Christopher Marx (Addgene plasmid # 44800 ; http://n2t.net/addgene:44800 ; RRID:Addgene_44800)
