[The description below was written by a language model from this plasmid's Addgene catalogue record and pLannotate feature annotations shown in this document.]
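Description:
pFSBC36 is a small (about 2.4 kb) pUC19-derived bacterial cloning plasmid that serves as a template carrier for one member of the FREQ-Seq barcode set. It is maintained in E. coli as a high-copy plasmid through the ColE1/pMB1-type pUC origin and is selected with ampicillin through the β-lactamase gene driven by its native bla promoter. These two elements are the only intact functional features in the annotation. The remaining hits are short fragments of lacI, lacZα, the pBR322 bom region and rop. They appear to be residual backbone sequence rather than working genes. The construct is smaller than standard pUC19 and only a trace of lacZα is left, which suggests that much of the lacZα/polylinker region has been removed or replaced. The record does not describe how the plasmid was built, and the cloning method is listed as unknown.

The payload is a short synthetic insert identified in the catalogue as a FREQ-Seq barcode, a six-nucleotide index that distinguishes this plasmid from its siblings in the series. The insert is not annotated in the automated feature table, so its exact position and flanking adapter elements cannot be read from the record. There is no expression cassette, and nothing is meant to be transcribed or translated from the insert. According to the depositor, the plasmids in this collection are used to generate bridging primers carrying Illumina-compatible barcodes. These primers are used to prepare amplicons from a locus of interest so that allele frequencies can be measured by sequencing directly from mixed populations with minimal library preparation. Using different barcode plasmids for different samples allows many samples to be pooled in one sequencing run.
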