Features (pLannotate 1.2.2; 7 found; start..end, strand, type, name):
      1..93      +  CDS            lacI (fragment): lac repressor; lacI; The lac repressor binds to the lac operator to inhibit transcription in E. coli. This inhibition can be relieved by adding lactose or isopropyl-β-D-thiogalactopyranoside (IPTG).
    173..189     -  CDS            lacZα (fragment): LacZα fragment of β-galactosidase; lacZ fragment
    189..268     -  misc_feature   bom (fragment): basis of mobility region from pBR322
    370..405     -  CDS            rop (fragment): Rop protein, which maintains plasmids at low copy number; rop
    500..604     +  promoter       AmpR promoter: bla
    605..1465    +  CDS            AmpR: β-lactamase; bla; confers resistance to ampicillin, carbenicillin, and related antibiotics
   1636..2224    +  rep_origin     ori: high-copy-number ColE1/pMB1/pBR322/pUC origin of replication
>Addgene plasmid #44800 | pFSBC36 | depositor full sequence | sequence record 61408 | pFSBC36 sequence 2406 bps
GCGCCCAATACGCAAACCGCCTCTCCCCGCGCGTTGGCCGATTCATTAATGCAGCTGGCACGACAGGTTT
CCCGACTGGAAAGCGGGCAGTGAGCGCAACGCAATTAAAATGATACGGCGACCACCGAGATCTACACTCT
TTCCCTACACGACGCTCTTCCGATCTGGGACGGTAAAACGACGGCCAGTTACGCATCTGTGCGGTATTTC
ACACCGCATATGGTGCACTCTCAGTACAATCTGCTCTGATGCCGCATAGTTAAGCCAGCCCCGACACCCG
CCAACACCCGCTGACGCGCCCTGACGGGCTTGTCTGCTCCCGGCATCCGCTTACAGACAAGCTGTGACCG
TCTCCGGGAGCTGCATGTGTCAGAGGTTTTCACCGTCATCACCGAAACGCGCGAGACGAAAGGGCCTCGT
GATACGCCTATTTTTATAGGTTAATGTCATGATAATAATGGTTTCTTAGACGTCAGGTGGCACTTTTCGG
GGAAATGTGCGCGGAACCCCTATTTGTTTATTTTTCTAAATACATTCAAATATGTATCCGCTCATGAGAC
AATAACCCTGATAAATGCTTCAATAATATTGAAAAAGGAAGAGTATGAGTATTCAACATTTCCGTGTCGC
CCTTATTCCCTTTTTTGCGGCATTTTGCCTTCCTGTTTTTGCTCACCCAGAAACGCTGGTGAAAGTAAAA
GATGCTGAAGATCAGTTGGGTGCACGAGTGGGTTACATCGAACTGGATCTCAACAGCGGTAAGATCCTTG
AGAGTTTTCGCCCCGAAGAACGTTTTCCAATGATGAGCACTTTTAAAGTTCTGCTATGTGGCGCGGTATT
ATCCCGTATTGACGCCGGGCAAGAGCAACTCGGTCGCCGCATACACTATTCTCAGAATGACTTGGTTGAG
TACTCACCAGTCACAGAAAAGCATCTTACGGATGGCATGACAGTAAGAGAATTATGCAGTGCTGCCATAA
CCATGAGTGATAACACTGCGGCCAACTTACTTCTGACAACGATCGGAGGACCGAAGGAGCTAACCGCTTT
TTTGCACAACATGGGGGATCATGTAACTCGCCTTGATCGTTGGGAACCGGAGCTGAATGAAGCCATACCA
AACGACGAGCGTGACACCACGATGCCTGTAGCAATGGCAACAACGTTGCGCAAACTATTAACTGGCGAAC
TACTTACTCTAGCTTCCCGGCAACAATTAATAGACTGGATGGAGGCGGATAAAGTTGCAGGACCACTTCT
GCGCTCGGCCCTTCCGGCTGGCTGGTTTATTGCTGATAAATCTGGAGCCGGTGAGCGTGGGTCTCGCGGT
ATCATTGCAGCACTGGGGCCAGATGGTAAGCCCTCCCGTATCGTAGTTATCTACACGACGGGGAGTCAGG
CAACTATGGATGAACGAAATAGACAGATCGCTGAGATAGGTGCCTCACTGATTAAGCATTGGTAACTGTC
AGACCAAGTTTACTCATATATACTTTAGATTGATTTAAAACTTCATTTTTAATTTAAAAGGATCTAGGTG
AAGATCCTTTTTGATAATCTCATGACCAAAATCCCTTAACGTGAGTTTTCGTTCCACTGAGCGTCAGACC
CCGTAGAAAAGATCAAAGGATCTTCTTGAGATCCTTTTTTTCTGCGCGTAATCTGCTGCTTGCAAACAAA
AAAACCACCGCTACCAGCGGTGGTTTGTTTGCCGGATCAAGAGCTACCAACTCTTTTTCCGAAGGTAACT
GGCTTCAGCAGAGCGCAGATACCAAATACTGTTCTTCTAGTGTAGCCGTAGTTAGGCCACCACTTCAAGA
ACTCTGTAGCACCGCCTACATACCTCGCTCTGCTAATCCTGTTACCAGTGGCTGCTGCCAGTGGCGATAA
GTCGTGTCTTACCGGGTTGGACTCAAGACGATAGTTACCGGATAAGGCGCAGCGGTCGGGCTGAACGGGG
GGTTCGTGCACACAGCCCAGCTTGGAGCGAACGACCTACACCGAACTGAGATACCTACAGCGTGAGCTAT
GAGAAAGCGCCACGCTTCCCGAAGGGAGAAAGGCGGACAGGTATCCGGTAAGCGGCAGGGTCGGAACAGG
AGAGCGCACGAGGGAGCTTCCAGGGGGAAACGCCTGGTATCTTTATAGTCCTGTCGGGTTTCGCCACCTC
TGACTTGAGCGTCGATTTTTGTGATGCTCGTCAGGGGGGCGGAGCCTATGGAAAAACGCCAGCAACGCGG
CCTTTTTACGGTTCCTGGCCTTTTGCTGGCCTTTTGCTCACATGTTCTTTCCTGCGTTATCCCCTGATTC
TGTGGATAACCGTATTACCGCCTTTGAGTGAGCTGATACCGCTCGCCGCAGCCGAACGACCGAGCGCAGC
GAGTCAGTGAGCGAGGAAGCGGAAGA
