>Addgene plasmid #44800 | pFSBC36 | addgene partial sequence | sequence record 63015 | pBR322ori-F 5'-GGGAAACGCCTGGTATCTTT-3'
GATTTTTGTGATGCTCGTCAGGGGGGCGGAGCCTATGGAAAAACGCCAGCAACGCGGCCTTTTTACGGTT
CCTGGCCTTTTGCTGGCCTTTTGCTCACATGTTCTTTCCTGCGTTATCCCCTGATTCTGTGGATAACCGT
ATTACCGCCTTTGAGTGAGCTGATACCGCTCGCCGCAGCCGAACGACCGAGCGCAGCGAGTCAGTGAGCG
AGGAAGCGGAAGAGCGCCCAATACGCAAACCGCCTCTCCCCGCGCGTTGGCCGATTCATTAATGCAGCTG
GCACGACAGGTTTCCCGACTGGAAAGCGGGCAGTGAGCGCAACGCAATTAAAATGATACGGCGACCACCG
AGATCTACACTCTTTCCCTACACGACGCTCTTCCGATCTGGGACGGTAAAACGACGGCCAGTTACGCATC
TGTGCGGTATTTCACACCGCATATGGTGCACTCTCAGTACAATCTGCTCTGATGCCGCATAGTTAAGCCA
GCCCCGACACCCGCCAACACCCGCTGACGCGCCCTGACGGGCTTGTCTGCTCCCGGCATCCGCTTACAGA
CAAGCTGTGACCGTCTCCGGGAGCTGCATGTGTCAGAGGTTTTCACCGTCATCACCGAAACGCGCGAGAC
GAAAGGGCCTCGTGATACGCCTATTTTTATAGGTTAATGTCATGATAATAATGGTTTCTTAGACGTCAGG
TGGCACTTTTCGGGGAAATGTGCGCGGAACCCCTATTTGTTTATTTTTCTAAATACATTCAAATATGTAT
CCGCTCATGAGACAATAACCCTGATAAATGCTTCAATAATATTGAAAAA
